>Addgene plasmid #50757 | pCMVMagFRET-6-NLS | depositor full sequence | sequence record 76086 | pCMVMagFRET-6-NLS sequence 5677 bps
TAGTTATTAATAGTAATCAATTACGGGGTCATTAGTTCATAGCCCATATATGGAGTTCCGCGTTACATAA
CTTACGGTAAATGGCCCGCCTGGCTGACCGCCCAACGACCCCCGCCCATTGACGTCAATAATGACGTATG
TTCCCATAGTAACGCCAATAGGGACTTTCCATTGACGTCAATGGGTGGAGTATTTACGGTAAACTGCCCA
CTTGGCAGTACATCAAGTGTATCATATGCCAAGTACGCCCCCTATTGACGTCAATGACGGTAAATGGCCC
GCCTGGCATTATGCCCAGTACATGACCTTATGGGACTTTCCTACTTGGCAGTACATCTACGTATTAGTCA
TCGCTATTACCATGGTGATGCGGTTTTGGCAGTACATCAATGGGCGTGGATAGCGGTTTGACTCACGGGG
ATTTCCAAGTCTCCACCCCATTGACGTCAATGGGAGTTTGTTTTGGCACCAAAATCAACGGGACTTTCCA
AAATGTCGTAACAACTCCGCCCCATTGACGCAAATGGGCGGTAGGCGTGTACGGTGGGAGGTCTATATAA
GCAGAGCTGGTTTAGTGAACCGTCAGATCCGCTAGCGCCGCCACCATGGGCCATATGGTGAGCAAGGGCG
AGGAGCTGTTCACCGGGGTGGTGCCCATCCTGGTCGAGCTGGACGGCGACGTAAACGGCCACAAGTTCAG
CGTGTCCGGCGAGGGCGAGGGCGATGCCACCTACGGCAAGCTGACCCTGAAGTTCATCTGCACCACCGGT
AAGCTGCCCGTGCCCTGGCCCACCCTCGTGACCACCCTGACCTGGGGCGTGCAGTGCTTCGCCCGCTACC
CCGACCACATGAAGCAGCACGACTTCTTCAAGTCCGCCATGCCCGAAGGCTACGTCCAGGAGCGCACCAT
CTTCTTCAAGGACGACGGCAACTACAAGACCCGCGCCGAGGTGAAGTTCGAGGGCGACACCCTGGTGAAC
CGCATCGAGCTGAAGGGCATCGACTTCAAGGAGGACGGCAACATCCTGGGGCACAAGCTGGAGTACAACG
CCATCAGCGACAACGTCTATATCACCGCCGACAAGCAGAAGAACGGCATCAAGGCCAACTTCAAGATCCG
CCACAACATCGAGGACGGCAGCGTGCAGCTCGCCGACCACTACCAGCAGAACACCCCCATCGGCGACGGC
CCCGTGCTGCTGCCCGACAACCACTACCTGAGCACCCAGTCCGCCCTGAGCAAAGACCCCAACGAGAAGC
GCGATCACATGGTCCTGCTGGAGTTCGTGACCGCCGCCGGGATCACTAGCGAGGAACAGAAACAAGAAAT
TAAAGATGCTTTTGAACTGTTTGATACAGACAAAGAAGAAGAAATAGATTATCATGAACTGAAGGTGGCA
ATGAGAGCCTTGGGGTTTGATGTAAAAAAAGCTGATGTACTGAAGATTCTTAAAGATTATGACAGAGAAG
CCACAGGGAAAATCACCTTTGAAGATTTTAATGAAGTTGTGACAGACTGGATATTGGAAAGAGATGCCAT
GGTGAGCAAGGGCGAGGAGCTGTTCACCGGGGTGGTGCCCATCCTGGTCGAGCTGGACGGCGACGTAAAC
GGCCACAAGTTCAGCGTGTCCGGCGAGGGCGAGGGCGATGCCACCTACGGCAAGCTGACCCTGAAGTTCA
TCTGCACCACCGGCAAGCTGCCCGTGCCCTGGCCCACCCTCGTGACCACCTTCGGCTACGGCCTGATGTG
CTTCGCCCGCTACCCCGACCACATGAAGCAGCACGACTTCTTCAAGTCCGCCATGCCCGAAGGCTACGTC
CAGGAGCGCACCATCTTCTTCAAGGACGACGGCAACTACAAGACCCGCGCCGAGGTGAAGTTCGAGGGCG
ACACCCTGGTGAACCGCATCGAGCTGAAGGGCATCGACTTCAAGGAGGACGGCAACATCCTGGGGCACAA
GCTTGAGTACAACTACAACAGCCACAACGTCTATATCATGGCCGACAAGCAGAAGAACGGCATCAAGGTG
AACTTCAAGATCCGCCACAACATCGAGGACGGCAGCGTGCAGCTCGCCGACCACTACCAGCAGAACACCC
CCATCGGCGACGGCCCCGTGCTGCTGCCCGACAACCACTACCTGAGCTACCAGTCCGCCCTGAGCAAAGA
CCCCAACGAGAAGCGCGATCACATGGTCCTGCTGGAGTTCGTGACCGCCGCCGGGATCACTCTCGGCATG
GACGAGCTGTACAAGGGCGGATCTCCCAAGAAAAAACGCAAGGTGGATCCAAAGAAAAAGCGTAAAGTTG
ATCCAAAAAAGAAGAGAAAGGTAGATCTATAAAGCGGCCGCGACTCTAGATCATAATCAGCCATACCACA
TTTGTAGAGGTTTTACTTGCTTTAAAAAACCTCCCACACCTCCCCCTGAACCTGAAACATAAAATGAATG
CAATTGTTGTTGTTAACTTGTTTATTGCAGCTTATAATGGTTACAAATAAAGCAATAGCATCACAAATTT
CACAAATAAAGCATTTTTTTCACTGCATTCTAGTTGTGGTTTGTCCAAACTCATCAATGTATCTTAAGGC
GTAAATTGTAAGCGTTAATATTTTGTTAAAATTCGCGTTAAATTTTTGTTAAATCAGCTCATTTTTTAAC
CAATAGGCCGAAATCGGCAAAATCCCTTATAAATCAAAAGAATAGACCGAGATAGGGT
[37 nt withheld, positions 2719-2755]
AAAGAACGTGGACTCCAACGTCAAAGG
[49 nt withheld, positions 2783-2831]
T
[91 nt withheld, positions 2833-2923]
G
[124 nt withheld, positions 2925-3048]
CAGGTGGCACTTTTCGGGGAAATGTGCGCGGAACCCCTATTTGTTTATTTTTCTAAATACATTCAAATAT
GTATCCGCTCATGAGACAATAACCCTGATAAATGCTTCAATAATATTGAAAAAGGAAGAGTCCTGAGGCG
GAAAGAACCAGCTGTGGAATGTGTGTCAGTTAGGGTGTGGAAAGTCCCCAGGCTCCCCAGCAGGCAGAAG
TATGCAAAGCATGCATCTCAATTAGTCAGCAACCAGGTGTGGAAAGTCCCCAGGCTCCCCAGCAGGCAGA
AGTATGCAAAGCATGCATCTCAATTAGTCAGCAACCATAGTCCCGCCCCTAACTCCGCCCATCCCGCCCC
TAACTCCGCCCAGTTCCGCCCATTCTCCGCCCCATGGCTGACTAATTTTTTTTATTTATGCAGAGGCCGA
GGCCGCCTCGGCCTCTGAGCTATTCCAGAAGTAGTGAGGAGGCTTTTTTGGAGGCCTAGGCTTTTGCAAA
GATCGATCAAGAGACAGGATGAGGATCGTTTCGCATGATTGAACAAGATGGATTGCACGCAGGTTCTCCG
GCCGCTTGGGTGGAGAGGCTATTCGGCTATGACTGGGCACAACAGACAATCGGCTGCTCTGATGCCGCCG
TGTTCCGGCTGTCAGCGCAGGGGCGCCCGGTTCTTTTTGTCAAGACCGACCTGTCCGGTGCCCTGAATGA
ACTGCAAGACGAGGCAGCGCGGCTATCGTGGCTGGCCACGACGGGCGTTCCTTGCGCAGCTGTGCTCGAC
GTTGTCACTGAAGCGGGAAGGGACTGGCTGCTATTGGGCGAAGTGCCGGGGCAGGATCTCCTGTCATCTC
ACCTTGCTCCTGCCGAGAAAGTATCCATCATGGCTGATGCAATGCGGCGGCTGCATACGCTTGATCCGGC
TACCTGCCCATTCGACCACCAAGCGAAACATCGCATCGAGCGAGCACGTACTCGGATGGAAGCCGGTCTT
GTCGATCAGGATGATCTGGACGAAGAGCATCAGGGGCTCGCGCCAGCCGAACTGTTCGCCAGGCTCAAGG
CGAGCATGCCCGACGGCGAGGATCTCGTCGTGACCCATGGCGATGCCTGCTTGCCGAATATCATGGTGGA
AAATGGCCGCTTTTCTGGATTCATCGACTGTGGCCGGCTGGGTGTGGCGGACCGCTATCAGGACATAGCG
TTGGCTACCCGTGATATTGCTGAAGAGCTTGGCGGCGAATGGGCTGACCGCTTCCTCGTGCTTTACGGTA
TCGCCGCTCCCGATTCGCAGCGCATCGCCTTCTATCGCCTTCTTGACGAGTTCTTCTGAGCGGGACTCTG
GGGTTCGAAATGACCGACCAAGCGACGCCCAACCTGCCATCACGAGATTTCGATTCCACCGCCGCCTTCT
ATGAAAGGTTGGGCTTCGGAATCGTTTTCCGGGACGCCGGCTGGATGATCCTCCAGCGCGGGGATCTCAT
GCTGGAGTTCTTCGCCCACCCTAGGGGGAGGCTAACTGAAACACGGAAGGAGACAATACCGGAAGGAACC
CGCGCTATGACGGCAATAAAAAGACAGAATAAAACGCACGGTGTTGGGTCGTTTGTTCATAAACGCGGGG
TTCGGTCCCAGGGCTGGCACTCTGTCGATACCCCACCGAGACCCCATTGGGGCCAATACGCCCGCGTTTC
TTCCTTTTCCCCACCCCACCCCCCAAGTTCGGGTGAAGGCCCAGGGCTCGCAGCCAACGTCGGGGCGGCA
GGCCCTGCCATAGCCTCAGGTTACTCATATATACTTTAGATTGATTTAAAACTTCATTTTTAATTTAAAA
GGATCTAGGTGAAGATCCTTTTTGATAATCTCATGACCAAAATCCCTTAACGTGAGTTTTCGTTCCACTG
AGCGTCAGACCCCGTAGAAAAGATCAAAGGATCTTCTTGAGATCCTTTTTTTCTGCGCGTAATCTGCTGC
TTGCAAACAAAAAAACCACCGCTACCAGCGGTGGTTTGTTTGCCGGATCAAGAGCTACCAACTCTTTTTC
CGAAGGTAACTGGCTTCAGCAGAGCGCAGATACCAAATACTGTCCTTCTAGTGTAGCCGTAGTTAGGCCA
CCACTTCAAGAACTCTGTAGCACCGCCTACATACCTCGCTCTGCTAATCCTGTTACCAGTGGCTGCTGCC
AGTGGCGATAAGTCGTGTCTTACCGGGTTGGACTCAAGACGATAGTTACCGGATAAGGCGCAGCGGTCGG
GCTGAACGGGGGGTTCGTGCACACAGCCCAGCTTGGAGCGAACGACCTACACCGAACTGAGATACCTACA
GCGTGAGCTATGAGAAAGCGCCACGCTTCCCGAAGGGAGAAAGGCGGACAGGTATCCGGTAAGCGGCAGG
GTCGGAACAGGAGAGCGCACGAGGGAGCTTCCAGGGGGAAACGCCTGGTATCTTTATAGTCCTGTCGGGT
TTCGCCACCTCTGACTTGAGCGTCGATTTTTGTGATGCTCGTCAGGGGGGCGGAGCCTATGGAAAAACGC
CAGCAACGCGGCCTTTTTACGGTTCCTGGCCTTTTGCTGGCCTTTTGCTCACATGTTCTTTCCTGCGTTA
TCCCCTGATTCTGTGGATAACCGTATTACCGCCATGCAT
Features (pLannotate 1.2.2; 16 found; start..end, strand, type, name):
     61..364     +  enhancer       CMV enhancer: human cytomegalovirus immediate early enhancer
    365..568     +  promoter       CMV promoter: human cytomegalovirus (CMV) immediate early promoter
    615..1307    +  CDS            Cerulean: Cerulean is a basic (constitutively fluorescent) cyan fluorescent protein published in 2004, derived from Aequorea victoria. It has low acid sensitivity.
   1308..1535    +  CDS            CETN3 (fragment): CETN3_HUMAN - Also known as CEN3. Experimental evidence at protein level: Swiss-Prot protein existence level 1. As a component of the TREX-2 complex, involved in the export of mRNAs to the cytoplasm through the nuclear pores. From Homo sapiens (Human).
   1539..2255    +  CDS            Citrine: Citrine is a basic (constitutively fluorescent) yellow fluorescent protein published in 2001, derived from Aequorea victoria. It has moderate acid sensitivity.
   2313..2333    +  CDS            SV40 NLS: nuclear localization signal of SV40 (simian virus 40) large T antigen
   2359..2442    +  CDS            large T antigen (fragment): large T antigen from SV40 (simian virus 40)
   2465..2586    +  polyA_signal   SV40 poly(A) signal: SV40 polyadenylation signal
   2620..3048    -  rep_origin     f1 ori (sequence partly withheld): f1 bacteriophage origin of replication; arrow indicates direction of (+) strand synthesis
   3075..3179    +  promoter       AmpR promoter: bla
   3181..3538    +  promoter       SV40 promoter: SV40 enhancer and early promoter
   3573..4367    +  CDS            NeoR/KanR: aminoglycoside phosphotransferase from Tn5; aph(3')-II (or nptII); confers resistance to neomycin, kanamycin, and G418 (Geneticin®)
   4388..4540    +  CDS            ble (fragment): BLE_KLEPN - Experimental evidence at protein level: Swiss-Prot protein existence level 1. Binding protein with a strong affinity to the bleomycin family of antibiotics. Binds to CL990; an antimitotic-antibiotic compound. From Klebsiella pneumoniae.
   4599..4646    +  polyA_signal   HSV TK poly(A) signal: herpes simplex virus thymidine kinase polyadenylation signal (Cole and Stacy, 1985)
   4737..4753    -  polyA_signal   bGH poly(A) signal (fragment): bovine growth hormone polyadenylation signal
   4975..5563    +  rep_origin     ori: high-copy-number ColE1/pMB1/pBR322/pUC origin of replication
