[The description below was written by a language model from this plasmid's Addgene catalogue record and pLannotate feature annotations shown in this document.]
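Description:
pCMVMagFRET-6-NLS is a mammalian expression plasmid on a pCMV backbone that produces a nuclear-targeted version of MagFRET-6, a genetically encoded FRET sensor from the MagFRET family of fluorescent magnesium indicators. The record describes MagFRET-6 as a weak-affinity control for the MagFRET-1 sensor. The 5,677 nt plasmid replicates in E. coli from a high-copy ColE1/pUC-type origin and also carries an f1 phage origin. A single Tn5 NeoR/KanR (aminoglycoside phosphotransferase) gene serves both hosts. The bacterial bla (AmpR) promoter drives it for kanamycin selection in bacteria, while the adjacent SV40 enhancer/early promoter and a downstream HSV TK polyadenylation signal allow G418 selection in mammalian cells. Short annotated fragments of ble and of the bGH poly(A) signal appear to be backbone remnants rather than functional parts.

The sensor cassette is transcribed from the human cytomegalovirus immediate early enhancer and promoter and terminated by an SV40 polyadenylation signal. The annotated coding regions run in order: the cyan fluorescent protein Cerulean, a fragment of human centrin 3 (CETN3), and the yellow fluorescent protein Citrine, followed by an SV40 large T antigen nuclear localization signal. In this arrangement Cerulean and Citrine form a FRET donor and acceptor pair flanking the centrin-derived domain, which presumably acts as the metal-binding element whose conformational change alters energy transfer. The record does not state which sequence changes distinguish MagFRET-6 from MagFRET-1 or account for its weaker affinity. The construct is intended for transfection into mammalian cells for ratiometric imaging in the nucleus, serving as a comparison for signals from the higher-affinity sensor.
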