Addgene plasmid #50757: pCMVMagFRET-6-NLS
Purpose: Expresses MagFRET-6 in the nucleus of mammalian cells. Weak affinity control FRET sensor for MagFRET-1
Depositing lab: Maarten Merkx. Depositing organization: Technische Universiteit Eindhoven. Publication: MagFRET: The First Genetically Encoded Fluorescent Mg(2+) Sensor. Lindenburg LH, Vinkenborg JL, Oortwijn J, Aper SJ, Merkx M. PLoS One. 2013 Dec 2;8(12):e82009. doi: 10.1371/journal.pone.0082009. PubMed 24312622.
Backbone
  Vector backbone: pCMV
  Vector type: Mammalian Expression
  Selectable markers: Neomycin (select with G418)
Growth in bacteria
  Bacterial resistance: Kanamycin, 50 μg/mL
  Growth temperature: 37°C
  Growth strain: XL1 Blue
  Copy number: High Copy
Gene/Insert
  Gene/Insert name: gene encoding for MagFRET-6 with NLS
Terms and licenses: Academic/Nonprofit Terms; Industry Terms: Not Available to Industry
How to cite: pCMVMagFRET-6-NLS was a gift from Maarten Merkx (Addgene plasmid # 50757 ; http://n2t.net/addgene:50757 ; RRID:Addgene_50757)
