>Addgene plasmid #50757 | pCMVMagFRET-6-NLS | addgene partial sequence | sequence record 77942 | CMV-F 5'-CGCAAATGGGCGGTAGGCGTG-3'
AGTGAACCGTCAGATCCGCTAGCGCCGCCACCATGGGCCATATGGTGAGCAAGGGCGAGGAGCTGTTCAC
CGGGGTGGTGCCCATCCTGGTCGAGCTGGACGGCGACGTAAACGGCCACAAGTTCAGCGTGTCCGGCGAG
GGCGAGGGCGATGCCACCTACGGCAAGCTGACCCTGAAGTTCATCTGCACCACCGGTAAGCTGCCCGTGC
CCTGGCCCACCCTCGTGACCACCCTGACCTGGGGCGTGCAGTGCTTCGCCCGCTACCCCGACCACATGAA
GCAGCACGACTTCTTCAAGTCCGCCATGCCCGAAGGCTACGTCCAGGAGCGCACCATCTTCTTCAAGGAC
GACGGCAACTACAAGACCCGCGCCGAGGTGAAGTTCGAGGGCGACACCCTGGTGAACCGCATCGAGCTGA
AGGGCATCGACTTCAAGGAGGACGGCAACATCCTGGGGCACAAGCTGGAGTACAACGCCATCAGCGACAA
CGTCTATATCACCGCCGACAAGCAGAAGAACGGCATCAAGGCCAACTTCAAGATCCGCCACAACATCGAG
GACGGCAGCGTGCAGCTCGCCGACCACTACCAGCAGAACACCCCCATCGGCGACGGCCCCGTGCTGCTGC
CCGACAACCACTACCTGAGCACCCAGTCCGCCCTGAGCAAAGACCCCAACGAGAAGCGCGATCACATGGT
CCTGCTGGAGTTCGTGACCGCCGCCGGGATCACTAGCGAGGAACAGAAACAAGAAATTAAAGATGCTTTT
GAACTGTTTGATACAGACAAAGAAGAAGAAATAGATTATCATGAACTGAAGGTGGCAATGAGAGCCTTGG
GGTTTGATGTAA
