>Addgene plasmid #50757 | pCMVMagFRET-6-NLS | addgene partial sequence | sequence record 77944 | SV40pA-R 5'-GAAATTTGTGATGCTATTGC-3'
AACAACAACAATTGCATTCATTTTATGTTTCAGGTTCAGGGGGAGGTGTGGGAGGTTTTTTAAAGCAAGT
AAAACCTCTACAAATGTGGTATGGCTGATTATGATCTAGAGTCGCGGCCGCTTTATAGATCTACCTTTCT
CTTCTTTTTTGGATCAACTTTACGCTTTTTCTTTGGATCCACCTTGCGTTTTTTCTTGGGAGATCCGCCC
TTGTACAGCTCGTCCATGCCGAGAGTGATCCCGGCGGCGGTCACGAACTCCAGCAGGACCATGTGATCGC
GCTTCTCGTTGGGGTCTTTGCTCAGGGCGGACTGGTAGCTCAGGTAGTGGTTGTCGGGCAGCAGCACGGG
GCCGTCGCCGATGGGGGTGTTCTGCTGGTAGTGGTCGGCGAGCTGCACGCTGCCGTCCTCGATGTTGTGG
CGGATCTTGAAGTTCACCTTGATGCCGTTCTTCTGCTTGTCGGCCATGATATAGACGTTGTGGCTGTTGT
AGTTGTACTCAAGCTTGTGCCCCAGGATGTTGCCGTCCTCCTTGAAGTCGATGCCCTTCAGCTCGATGCG
GTTCACCAGGGTGTCGCCCTCGAACTTCACCTCGGCGCGGGTCTTGTAGTTGCCGTCGTCCTTGAAGAAG
ATGGTGCGCTCCTGGACGTAGCCTTCGGGCATGGCGGACTTGAAGAAGTCGTGCTGCTTCATGTGGTCGG
GGTAGCGGGCGAAGCACATCAGGCCGTAGCCGAAGGTGGTCACGAGGGTGGGCCAGGGCACGGGCAGCTT
GCCGGTGGTGCAGATGAACTTCAGGGTCAGCTTGCCGTAGGTGGCATCGCCCTCGCCCTCGCCGGACACG
CTGAACTTGTGGCCGTTTACGTCGCCGTCCAGCTCGACCAGGATGGGCACCACCCCGGTGAACAGCTCCT
CGCCCTTGCTCACCATGGCATCTCTTTCCAATATCCAGTCTGTCACAACTTCATTA
