>Addgene plasmid #50757 | pCMVMagFRET-6-NLS | addgene partial sequence | sequence record 77945 | Citrine RV 5'-CATCAGGCCGTAGCCGAAGG-3'
GGCCAGGGCACGGGCAGCTTGCCGGTGGTGCAGATGAACTTCAGGGTCAGCTTGCCGTAGGTGGCATCGC
CCTCGCCCTCGCCGGACACGCTGAACTTGTGGCCGTTTACGTCGCCGTCCAGCTCGACCAGGATGGGCAC
CACCCCGGTGAACAGCTCCTCGCCCTTGCTCACCATGGCATCTCTTTCCAATATCCAGTCTGTCACAACT
TCATTAAAATCTTCAAAGGTGATTTTCCCTGTGGCTTCTCTGTCATAATCTTTAAGAATCTTCAGTACAT
CAGCTTTTTTTACATCAAACCCCAAGGCTCTCATTGCCACCTTCAGTTCATGATAATCTATTTCTTCTTC
TTTGTCTGTATCAAACAGTTCAAAAGCATCTTTAATTTCTTGTTTCTGTTCCTCGCTAGTGATCCCGGCG
GCGGTCACGAACTCCAGCAGGACCATGTGATCGCGCTTCTCGTTGGGGTCTTTGCTCAGGGCGGACTGGG
TGCTCAGGTAGTGGTTGTCGGGCAGCAGCACGGGGCCGTCGCCGATGGGGGTGTTCTGCTGGTAGTGGTC
GGCGAGCTGCACGCTGCCGTCCTCGATGTTGTGGCGGATCTTGAAGTTGGCCTTGATGCCGTTCTTCTGC
TTGTCGGCGGTGATATAGACGTTGTCGCTGATGGCGTTGTACTCCAGCTTGTGCCCCAGGATGTTGCCGT
CCTCCTTGAAGTCGATGCCCTTCAGCTCGATGCGGTTCACCAGGGTGTCGCCCTCGAACTTCACCTCGGC
GCGGGTCTTGTAGTTGCCGTCGTCCTTGAAGAAGATGGTGCGCTCCTGGACGTAGCCTTCGGGCATGGCG
GACTTGAAGAAGTCGTGCTGCTTCATGTGGTCGGGGTAGCGGGCGAAGCACTGCACGCCCCAGGTCAGGG
TGGTCACGAGGGTGGGCCAGGGCACGGGCAGCTTACCGGTGGTGCAGATGAACTTCAGGGTCAGCTTGCC
GTAGGTGGCATCGCCC
